>Addgene plasmid #104003 | pEB2-mCherry2-L | addgene full sequence | sequence record 200520 | Addgene NGS Result
CCATTATTATCATGACATTAACCTATAAAAATAGGCGTATCACGAGGCCCTTTCGTCTTCACCACAGCTA
ACACCACGTCGTCCCTATCTGCTGCCCTAGGTCTATGAGTGGTTGCTGGATAACTTTACGGGCATGCATA
AGGCTCGTATGATATATTCAGGGAGACCACAACGGTTTCCCTCTACAAATAATTTTGTTTAACTTTTCTA
GATTTAAGAAGGAGATATACATATGAGTAAAGGAGAAGAAAACAACTTAGCTATCATTAAAGAGTTCATG
CGCTTCAAAGTTCACATGGAGGGTTCTGTTAACGGTCACGAGTTCGAGATCGAAGGCGAAGGCGAGGGCC
GTCCGTATGAAGGCACCCAGACCGCCAAACTGAAAGTGACTAAAGGCGGCCCGCTGCCTTTTGCGTGGGA
CATCCTGAGCCCGCAATTTATGTACGGTTCTAAAGCGTATGTTAAACACCCAGCGGATATCCCGGACTAT
CTGAAGCTGTCTTTTCCGGAAGGTTTCAACTGGGAACGCGTAATGAATTTTGAAGATGGTGGTGTCGTGA
CCGTCACTCAGGACTCCTCCCTGCAGGATGGCGAGTTCATCTATAAAGTTAAACTGCGTGGTACTAATTT
TCCATCTGATGGCCCGGTGATGCAGTGTAGGACGATGGGTTGGGAGGCGTCTACCGAACGCATGTATCCG
GAAGATGGTGCGCTGAAAGGCGAAATTAAACAGCGCCTGAAACTGAAAGATGGCGGCCATTATGACGCTG
AAGTGAAAACCACGTACAAAGCCAAGAAACCTGTGCAGCTGCCTGGCGCGTACAATGTGGATATTAAACT
GGACATCTTATCTCATAATGAAGATTATACGATCGTAGAGCAATATGAGCGCGCGGAGGGTCGTCATTCT
ACCGGTGGCATGGATGAACTATACAAATAAATGTCCAGACCTGCAGGCATGCAAGCTCTAGAGGCATCAA
ATAAAACGAAAGGCTCAGTCGAAAGACTGGGCCTTTCGTTTTATCTGTTGAAATGCACCAAAAACTCGTA
AAAGCTCTGATGTATCTATCTTTTTTACACCGTTTTCATCTGTGCATATGGACAGTTTTCCCTTTGATAT
CTAACGGTGAACAGTTGTTCTACTTTTGTTTGTTAGTCTTGATGCTTCACTGATAGATACAAGAGCCATA
AGAACCTCAGATCCTTCCGTATTTAGCCAGTATGTTCTCTAGTGTGGTTCGTTGTTTTTGCGTGAGCCAT
GAGAACGAACCATTGAGATCATGCTTACTTTGCATGTCACTCAAAAATTTTGCCTCAAAACTGGTGAGCT
GAATTTTTGCAGTTAAAGCATCGTGTAGTGTTTTTCTTAGTCCGTTACGTAGGTAGGAATCTGATGTAAT
GGTTGTTGGTATTTTGTCACCATTCATTTTTATCTGGTTGTTCTCAAGTTCGGTTACGAGATCCATTTGT
CTATCTAGTTCAACTTGGAAAATCAACGTATCAGTCGGGCGGCCTCGCTTATCAACCACCAATTTCATAT
TGCTGTAAGTGTTTAAATCTTTACTTATTGGTTTCAAAACCCATTGGTTAAGCCTTTTAAACTCATGGTA
GTTATTTTCAAGCATTAACATGAACTTAAATTCATCAAGGCTAATCTCTATATTTGCCTTGTGAGTTTTC
TTTTGTGTTAGTTCTTTTAATAACCACTCATAAATCCTCATAGAGTATTTGTTTTCAAAAGACTTAACAT
GTTCCAGATTATATTTTATGAATTTTTTTAACTGGAAAAGATAAGGCAATATCTCTTCACTAAAAACTAA
TTCTAATTTTTCGCTTGAGAACTTGGCATAGTTTGTCCACTGGAAAATCTCAAAGCCTTTAACCAAAGGA
TTCCTGATTTCCACAGTTCTCGTCATCAGCTCTCTGGTTGCTTTAGCTAATACACCATAAGCATTTTCCC
TACTGATGTTCATCATCTGAGCGTATTGGTTATAAGTGAACGATACCGTCCGTTCTTTCCTTGTAGGGTT
TTCAATCGTGGGGTTGAGTAGTGCCACACAGCATAAAATTAGCTTGGTTTCATGCTCCGTTAAGTCATAG
CGACTAATCGCTAGTTCATTTGCTTTGAAAACAACTAATTCAGACATACATCTCAATTGGTCTAGGTGAT
TTTAATCACTATACCAATTGAGATGGGCTAGTCAATGATAATTACTAGTCCTTTTCCTTTGAGTTGTGGG
TATCTGTAAATTCTGCTAGACCTTTGCTGGAAAACTTGTAAATTCTGCTAGACCCTCTGTAAATTCCGCT
AGACCTTTGTGTGTTTTTTTTGTTTATATTCAAGTGGTTATAATTTATAGAATAAAGAAAGAATAAAAAA
AGATAAAAAGAATAGATCCCAGCCCTGTGTATAACTCACTACTTTAGTCAGTTCCGCAGTATTACAAAAG
GATGTCGCAAACGCTGTTTGCTCCTCTACAAAACAGACCTTAAAACCCTAAAGGCTTAAGTAGCACCCTC
GCAAGCTCGGGCAAATCGCTGAATATTCCTTTTGTCTCCGACCATCAGGCACCTGAGTCGCTGTCTTTTT
CGTGACATTCAGTTCGCTGCGCTCACGGCTCTGGCAGTGAATGGGGGTAAATGGCACTACAGGCGCCTTT
TATGGATTCATGCAAGGAAACTACCCATAATACAAGAAAAGCCCGTCACGGGCTTCTCAGGGCGTTTTAT
GGCGGGTCTGCTATGTGGTGCTATCTGACTTTTTGCTGTTCAGCAGTTCCTGCCCTCTGATTTTCCAGTC
TGACCACTTCGGATTATCCCGTGACAGGTCATTCAGACTGGCTAATGCACCCAGTAAGGCAGCGGTATCA
TCAACAGGCTTACCCGTCTTACTGTCAACCAGACCCGCCAGGATTCTCATGCATAAAAAACGCCCGGCGG
CAACCGAGCGTTCTGAATTAATTAATCATCGCGACTGCAGAGATCCCAGAGTCCTTATTAGAAGAACTCG
TCAAGAAGGCGATAGAAGGCGATGCGCTGCGAATCGGGAGCGGCGATACCGTAAAGCACGAGGAAGCGGT
CAGCCCATTCGCCGCCAAGCTCTTCAGCAATATCACGGGTAGCCAACGCTATGTCCTGATAGCGGTCCGC
CACACCCAGCCGGCCACAGTCGATGAATCCAGAAAAGCGGCCATTTTCCACCATGATATTCGGCAAGCAG
GCATCGCCATGGGTCACGACGAGATCCTCGCCGTCGGGCATGCGCGCCTTGAGCCTGGCGAACAGTTCGG
CTGGCGCGAGCCCCTGATGCTCTTCGTCCAGATCATCCTGATCGACAAGACCGGCTTCCATCCGAGTACG
TGCTCGCTCGATGCGATGTTTCGCTTGGTGGTCGAATGGGCAGGTAGCCGGATCAAGCGTATGCAGCCGC
CGCATTGCATCAGCCATGATGGATACTTTCTCGGCAGGAGCAAGGTGAGATGACAGGAGATCCTGCCCCG
GCACTTCGCCCAATAGCAGCCAGTCCCTTCCCGCTTCAGTGACAACGTCGAGCACAGCTGCGCAAGGAAC
GCCCGTCGTGGCCAGCCACGATAGCCGCGCTGCCTCGTCCTGCAGTTCATTCAGGGCACCGGACAGGTCG
GTCTTGACAAAAAGAACCGGGCGCCCCTGCGCTGACAGCCGGAACACGGCGGCATCAGAGCAGCCGATTG
TCTGTTGTGCCCAGTCATAGCCGAATAGCCTCTCCACCCAAGCGGCCGGAGAACCTGCGTGCAATCCATC
TTGTTCAATCATGCGAAACGATCCTCATCCTGTCTCTTGATCAGATCTTGATCCCCTGCGCCATCAGATC
CTTGGCGGCAAGAAAGCCATCCAGTTTACTTTGCAGGGCTTCCCAACCTTACCAGAGGGCGCCCCAGCTG
GCAATTCCGACGTCTAAGAAA
Features (pLannotate 1.2.2; 8 found; start..end, strand, type, name):
    236..937     +  CDS            mCherry2: mCherry2 is a basic (constitutively fluorescent) red fluorescent protein published in 2017, derived from Discosoma sp.. It has very low acid sensitivity.
    948..967     +  misc_feature   MCS (fragment): pUC18/19 multiple cloning site
    978..1024    +  terminator     rrnB T1 terminator: transcription terminator T1 from the E. coli rrnB gene
   1197..2147    -  CDS            Rep101: RepA protein needed for replication with the pSC101 origin; rep101
   2195..2417    -  rep_origin     pSC101 ori: low-copy replication origin that requires the Rep101 protein
   2923..2957    -  terminator     lambda t0 terminator: minimal transcription terminator from phage lambda (Scholtissek and Grosse, 1987)
   3001..3792    -  CDS            neo: KKA2_KLEPN - Also known as kan, nptII. Experimental evidence at protein level: Swiss-Prot protein existence level 1. Resistance to kanamycin, neomycin, paromomycin, ribostamycin, butirosin and gentamicin B. From Klebsiella pneumoniae.
   3824..2       -  CDS            tnpA (fragment) (across the origin): TN5P_ECOLX - Also known as tnp. Experimental evidence at protein level: Swiss-Prot protein existence level 1. Mediates transposition of transposon Tn5 by a 'cut and paste' mechanism. First, the monomeric transposase binds the 19 bp inverted DNA repeats flanking the transposon. Then, dimerization of the DNA- bound transposase creates a synaptic DNA complex. After nicking of the first DNA strand, excision of the transposon proceeds through a series of intermediates. The transposase then mediates the insertion of the transposon at a new site by strand transfer. The activity of the wild- type tran
