[The description below was written by a language model from this plasmid's Addgene catalogue record and pLannotate feature annotations shown in this document.]
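Description:
pEB2-mCherry2-L is a low-copy bacterial expression plasmid of about 3.9 kb, built on the pEB2 backbone to express the red fluorescent protein mCherry2-L in Escherichia coli. It replicates from the pSC101 origin, which depends on the plasmid-encoded Rep101 (RepA) protein and keeps copy number low. Selection is by kanamycin through the neo/nptII aminoglycoside phosphotransferase gene, which is followed by a lambda t0 terminator. The annotation also picks up a short fragment of the Tn5 transposase gene next to the resistance gene. This is most likely a remnant of the Tn5-derived kanamycin cassette rather than a functional element.

The payload is a synthetic 708 bp open reading frame encoding mCherry2-L, inserted by Gibson assembly. The protein belongs to the DsRed lineage from Discosoma, and the record lists a large set of substitutions relative to DsRed together with modified N- and C-terminal sequences. The automated annotation identifies the coding region as mCherry2, a constitutively fluorescent red protein with very low acid sensitivity. According to the catalogue entry, expression is driven by the proC promoter. That promoter is not annotated in the feature table, but would be expected in the region upstream of the reading frame. A short multiple cloning site fragment and the rrnB T1 terminator lie downstream of the coding sequence.

The plasmid belongs to a collection assembled for the systematic characterization of fluorescent protein maturation times in living cells, in which different proteins were compared in a shared vector context. The sequenced record is 3,941 nt, slightly longer than the stated 3,932 bp.
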