Addgene plasmid #104003: pEB2-mCherry2-L
Purpose: Plasmid encoding mCherry2-L
Depositing lab: Philippe Cluzel. Depositing organization: Harvard University. Publication: Systematic characterization of maturation time of fluorescent proteins in living cells. Balleza E, Kim JM, Cluzel P. Nat Methods. 2018 Jan;15(1):47-51. doi: 10.1038/nmeth.4509. Epub 2017 Nov 20. PubMed 29320486.
Backbone
  Vector backbone: pEB2
  Backbone size w/o insert (bp): 3224
  Total vector size (bp): 3932
  Modifications to backbone: See "Notes On Plasmids In This Collection"
  Vector type: Bacterial Expression ; Low copy
Growth in bacteria
  Bacterial resistance: Kanamycin, 50 μg/mL
  Growth temperature: 37°C
  Growth strain: MG1655
  Copy number: Low Copy
Gene/Insert
  Gene/Insert name: mCherry2-L
  Species: Synthetic
  Insert size (bp): 708
  Mutation: Mutations relative to DsRed (MSKGEE NNLA IIKEF… V7I, R17H, T21S, H41T, N42Q, V44A, Q66M, V71A, K83L, K92N, C117E, F124L, I125R, V127T, K138C, K139R, L150M, R153E, V156A, H162K, K163Q, A164R, L174D, V175A, F177V, S179T, I180T, M182K, Y192A, Y194N, S197I, T202L, T217A, H222S, L223T, F224G … EGRHSTG GMDELYK)
  Promoter: proC
  Cloning method: Gibson Cloning
  Sequencing primers: 5′ GCGTATCACGAGGCCCTTTC; 3′ AAAGGGAAAACTGTCCATATGCAC
Terms and licenses: Academic/Nonprofit Terms; Industry Terms: Not Available to Industry
Depositor comments: This FP derives from DsRed. Please see "Notes On Plasmids In This Collection" document for further details and references.
How to cite: pEB2-mCherry2-L was a gift from Philippe Cluzel (Addgene plasmid # 104003 ; http://n2t.net/addgene:104003 ; RRID:Addgene_104003)
